>Addgene plasmid #126204 | p1148-pCSDest-AcrIIA4-mCherry | addgene full sequence | sequence record 254650 | Addgene NGS Result
TTGATTTAGGTGACACTATAGACGGAATTGTACCCGCGGCCGATCCACCGGTCGCCACCATGAACATCAA
TGATCTGATTAGAGAAATAAAGAATAAAGACTATACTGTTAAATTGTCTGGAACTGACAGTAATAGCATA
ACCCAACTCATCATCAGGGTTAATAATGATGGTAACGAATATGTTATAAGTGAGTCCGAGAACGAATCTA
TCGTCGAGAAGTTCATCAGTGCCTTCAAAAACGGATGGAACCAAGAGTACGAGGATGAGGAGGAATTTTA
CAATGATATGCAAACAATCACTCTGAAGAGCGAGCTTAACGGCGGGGATTATAAGGATGATGATGATAAG
GGCTCCCCTAAGAAGAAGAGAAAGGTGGGATCCGGAAGTATGGTGAGCAAGGGCGAGGAGGATAACATGG
CCATCATCAAGGAGTTCATGCGCTTCAAGGTGCACATGGAGGGCTCCGTGAACGGCCACGAGTTCGAGAT
CGAGGGCGAGGGCGAGGGCCGCCCCTACGAGGGCACCCAGACCGCCAAGCTGAAGGTGACCAAGGGTGGC
CCCCTGCCCTTCGCCTGGGACATCCTGTCCCCTCAGTTCATGTACGGCTCCAAGGCCTACGTGAAGCACC
CCGCCGACATCCCCGACTACTTGAAGCTGTCCTTCCCCGAGGGCTTCAAGTGGGAGCGCGTGATGAACTT
CGAGGACGGCGGCGTGGTGACCGTGACCCAGGACTCCTCACTGCAGGACGGCGAGTTCATCTACAAGGTG
AAGCTGCGCGGCACCAACTTCCCCTCCGACGGCCCCGTAATGCAGAAGAAGACCATGGGCTGGGAGGCCT
CCTCCGAGCGGATGTACCCCGAGGACGGCGCCCTGAAGGGCGAGATCAAGCAGAGGCTGAAGCTGAAGGA
CGGCGGCCACTACGACGCTGAGGTCAAGACCACCTACAAGGCCAAGAAGCCCGTGCAGCTGCCCGGCGCC
TACAACGTCAACATCAAGTTGGACATCACCTCCCACAACGAGGACTACACCATCGTGGAACAGTACGAAC
GCGCTGAGGGCCGCCACTCCACCGGCGGCATGGACGAGCTGTACAAGTGATAAAGCGGCCATCAAGCTTA
TCGATACCGTCGACTAGAGCTCGCTGATCAGCCTATAGTGAGTCGTATTACGTAGATCCAGACATGATAA
GATACATTGATGAGTTTGGACAAACCACAACTAGAATGCAGTGAAAAAAATGCTTTATTTGTGAAATTTG
TGATGCTATTGCTTTATTTGTAACCATTATAAGCTGCAATAAACAAGTTAACAACAACAATTGCATTCAT
TTTATGTTTCAGGTTCAGGGGGAGGTGTGGGAGGTTTTTTAATTCGCGGCCGCGGCGCCAATGCATTGGG
CCCGGTACCCAGCTTTTGTTCCCTTTAGTGAGGGTTAATTGCGCGCTTGGCGTAATCATGGTCATAGCTG
TTTCCTGTGTGAAATTGTTATCCGCTCACAATTCCACACAACATACGAGCCGGGAGCATAAAGTGTAAAG
CCTGGGGTGCCTAATGAGTGAGCTAACTCACATTAATTGCGTTGCGCTCACTGCCCGCTTTCCAGTCGGG
AAACCTGTCGTGCCAGCTGCATTAATGAATCGGCCAACGCGCGGGGAGAGGCGGTTTGCGTATTGGGCGC
TCTTCCGCTTCCTCGCTCACTGACTCGCTGCGCTCGGTCGTTCGGCTGCGGCGAGCGGTATCAGCTCACT
CAAAGGCGGTAATACGGTTATCCACAGAATCAGGGGATAACGCAGGAAAGAACATGTGAGCAAAAGGCCA
GCAAAAGGCCAGGAACCGTAAAAAGGCCGCGTTGCTGGCGTTTTTCCATAGGCTCCGCCCCCCTGACGAG
CATCACAAAAATCGACGCTCAAGTCAGAGGTGGCGAAACCCGACAGGACTATAAAGATACCAGGCGTTTC
CCCCTGGAAGCTCCCTCGTGCGCTCTCCTGTTCCGACCCTGCCGCTTACCGGATACCTGTCCGCCTTTCT
CCCTTCGGGAAGCGTGGCGCTTTCTCATAGCTCACGCTGTAGGTATCTCAGTTCGGTGTAGGTCGTTCGC
TCCAAGCTGGGCTGTGTGCACGAACCCCCCGTTCAGCCCGACCGCTGCGCCTTATCCGGTAACTATCGTC
TTGAGTCCAACCCGGTAAGACACGACTTATCGCCACTGGCAGCAGCCACTGGTAACAGGATTAGCAGAGC
GAGGTATGTAGGCGGTGCTACAGAGTTCTTGAAGTGGTGGCCTAACTACGGCTACACTAGAAGAACAGTA
TTTGGTATCTGCGCTCTGCTGAAGCCAGTTACCTTCGGAAAAAGAGTTGGTAGCTCTTGATCCGGCAAAC
AAACCACCGCTGGTAGCGGTGGTTTTTTTGTTTGCAAGCAGCAGATTACGCGCAGAAAAAAAGGATCTCA
AGAAGATCCTTTGATCTTTTCTACGGGGTCTGACGCTCAGTGGAACGAAAACTCACGTTAAGGGATTTTG
GTCATGAGATTATCAAAAAGGATCTTCACCTAGATCCTTTTAAATTAAAAATGAAGTTTTAAATCAATCT
AAAGTATATATGAGTAAACTTGGTCTGACAGTTACCAATGCTTAATCAGTGAGGCACCTATCTCAGCGAT
CTGTCTATTTCGTTCATCCATAGTTGCCTGACTCCCCGTCGTGTAGATAACTACGATACGGGAGGGCTTA
CCATCTGGCCCCAGTGCTGCAATGATACCGCGAGACCCACGCTCACCGGCTCCAGATTTATCAGCAATAA
ACCAGCCAGCCGGAAGGGCCGAGCGCAGAAGTGGTCCTGCAACTTTATCCGCCTCCATCCAGTCTATTAA
TTGTTGCCGGGAAGCTAGAGTAAGTAGTTCGCCAGTTAATAGTTTGCGCAACGTTGTTGCCATTGCTACA
GGCATCGTGGTGTCACGCTCGTCGTTTGGTATGGCTTCATTCAGCTCCGGTTCCCAACGATCAAGGCGAG
TTACATGATCCCCCATGTTGTGCAAAAAAGCGGTTAGCTCCTTCGGTCCTCCGATCGTTGTCAGAAGTAA
GTTGGCCGCAGTGTTATCACTCATGGTTATGGCAGCACTGCATAATTCTCTTACTGTCATGCCATCCGTA
AGATGCTTTTCTGTGACTGGTGAGTACTCAACCAAGTCATTCTGAGAATAGTGTATGCGGCGACCGAGTT
GCTCTTGCCCGGCGTCAATACGGGATAATACCGCGCCACATAGCAGAACTTTAAAAGTGCTCATCATTGG
AAAACGTTCTTCGGGGCGAAAACTCTCAAGGATCTTACCGCTGTTGAGATCCAGTTCGATGTAACCCACT
CGTGCACCCAACTGATCTTCAGCATCTTTTACTTTCACCAGCGTTTCTGGGTGAGCAAAAACAGGAAGGC
AAAATGCCGCAAAAAAGGGAATAAGGGCGACACGGAAATGTTGAATACTCATACTCTTCCTTTTTCAATA
TTATTGAAGCATTTATCAGGGTTATTGTCTCATGAGCGGATACATATTTGAATGTATTTAGAAAAATAAA
CAAATAGGGGTTCCGCGCACATTTCCCCGAAAAGTGCCACCTAAATTGTAAGCGTTAATATTTTGTTAAA
ATTCGCGTTAAATTTTTGTTAAATCAGCTCATTTTTTAACCAATAGGCCGAAATCGGCAAAATCCCTTAT
AAATCAAAAGAATAGACCGAGATAGGGT
[37 nt withheld, positions 3739-3775]
AAAGAACGTGGACTCCAACGTCAAAGG
[49 nt withheld, positions 3803-3851]
T
[91 nt withheld, positions 3853-3943]
G
[124 nt withheld, positions 3945-4068]
CCCATTCGCCATTCAGGCTGCGCAACTGTTGGGAAGGGCGATCGGTGCGGGCCTCTTCGCTATTACGCCA
GTCGACCGCCAATTCAATATGGCGTATATGGACTCATGCCAATTCAATATGGTGGATCTGGACCTGTGCC
AATTCAATATGGCGTATATGGACTCGTGCCAATTCAATATGGTGGATCTGGACCCCAGCCAATTCAATAT
GGCGGACTTGGCACCATGCCAATTCAATATGGCGGACCTGGCACTGTGCCAACTGGGGAGGGGTCTACTT
GGCACGGTGCCAAGTTTGAGGAGGGGTCTTGGCCCTGTGCCAAGTCCGCCATATTGAATTGGCATGGTGC
CAATAATGGCGGCCATATTGGCTATATGCCAGGATCAATATATAGGCAATATCCAATATGGCCCTATGCC
AATATGGCTATTGGCCAGGTTCAATACTATGTATTGGCCCTATGCCATATAGTATTCCATATATGGGTTT
TCCTATTGACGTAGATAGCCCCTCCCAATGGGCGGTCCCATATACCATATATGGGGCTTCCTAATACCGC
CCATAGCCACTCCCCCATTGACGTCAATGGTCTCTATATATGGTCTTTCCTATTGACGTCATATGGGCGG
TCCTATTGACGTATATGGCGCCTCCCCCATTGACGTCAATTACGGTAAATGGCCCGCCTGGCTCAATGCC
CATTGACGTCAATAGGACCACCCACCATTGACGTCAATGGGATGGCTCATTGCCCATTCATATCCGTTCT
CACGCCCCCTATTGACGTCAATGACGGTAAATGGCCCACTTGGCAGTACATCAATATCTATTAATAGTAA
CTTGGCAAGTACATTACTATTGGAAGTACGCCAGGGTACATTGGCAGTACTCCCATTGACGTCAATGGCG
GTAAATGGCCCGCGATGGCTGCCAAGTACATCCCCATTGACGTCAATGGGGAGGGGCAATGACGCAAATG
GGCGTTCCATTGACGTAAATGGGCGGTAGGCGTGCCTAATGGGAGGTCTATATAAGCAATGCTCGTTTAG
GGAACCGCCATTCTGCCTGGGGACGTCGGAGCAAGC
Features (pLannotate 1.2.2; 17 found; start..end, strand, type, name):
      4..22      +  promoter       SP6 promoter: promoter for bacteriophage SP6 RNA polymerase
    327..351     +  CDS            2xFLAG (fragment): two tandem FLAG® epitope tags
    390..1097    +  CDS            mCherry: mCherry is a basic (constitutively fluorescent) red fluorescent protein published in 2004, derived from Discosoma sp.. It is reported to be a very rapidly-maturing monomer with low acid sensitivity.
   1111..1134    +  misc_feature   MCS (fragment): pBluescript multiple cloning site
   1152..1170    -  promoter       T7 promoter: promoter for bacteriophage T7 RNA polymerase
   1175..1309    -  polyA_signal   SV40 poly(A) signal: SV40 polyadenylation signal
   1422..1440    -  promoter       T3 promoter: promoter for bacteriophage T3 RNA polymerase
   1485..1501    -  protein_bind   lac operator: The lac repressor binds to the lac operator to inhibit transcription in E. coli. This inhibition can be relieved by adding lactose or isopropyl-β-D-thiogalactopyranoside (IPTG). lac repressor encoded by lacI
   1509..1539    -  promoter       lac promoter: promoter for the E. coli lac operon
   1554..1575    -  protein_bind   CAP binding site: CAP binding activates transcription in the presence of cAMP. E. coli catabolite activator protein
   1588..1680    -  CDS            lacI (fragment): lac repressor; lacI; The lac repressor binds to the lac operator to inhibit transcription in E. coli. This inhibition can be relieved by adding lactose or isopropyl-β-D-thiogalactopyranoside (IPTG).
   1863..2451    -  rep_origin     ori: high-copy-number ColE1/pMB1/pBR322/pUC origin of replication
   2622..3482    -  CDS            AmpR: β-lactamase; bla; confers resistance to ampicillin, carbenicillin, and related antibiotics
   3483..3587    -  promoter       AmpR promoter: bla
   3640..4068    -  rep_origin     f1 ori (sequence partly withheld): f1 bacteriophage origin of replication; arrow indicates direction of (+) strand synthesis
   4073..4139    -  CDS            lacZα (fragment): LacZα fragment of β-galactosidase; lacZ fragment
   4146..5123    +  promoter       CMV IE94 promoter: enhancer/promoter region of simian cytomegalovirus major immediate early transcription unit IE94
