[The description below was written by a language model from this plasmid's Addgene catalogue record and pLannotate feature annotations shown in this document.]
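Description:
p1148-pCSDest-AcrIIA4-mCherry is a mammalian expression plasmid of about 5.2 kb built on the pCSDest2 backbone. It carries a codon-optimized open reading frame for the anti-CRISPR protein AcrIIA4, inserted by Gibson assembly. It is propagated in E. coli through a high-copy ColE1/pUC-type origin and selected with ampicillin via the β-lactamase gene and its native promoter. An f1 origin is also present, along with remnants of lac regulatory sequences, lacZα and lacI inherited from the parental cloning vector.

Expression is driven by a CMV-type promoter, annotated in the sequence as the simian cytomegalovirus IE94 enhancer/promoter. This lies at the end of the circular map and reads across the origin of numbering into the coding region. An SP6 promoter sits immediately upstream of the insert. The 261 bp AcrIIA4 sequence was not recognised by the automated annotation, but presumably occupies the unannotated stretch between the SP6 promoter and the FLAG epitope fragment. According to the catalogue entry, AcrIIA4 carries a C-terminal FLAG tag and nuclear localization signal followed by mCherry. The product is therefore a red fluorescent, epitope-tagged fusion intended for the nucleus. An SV40 polyadenylation signal follows the reading frame, flanked by T7 and T3 promoters oriented back towards the insert.

The stated purpose is mammalian expression of AcrIIA4 fused to mCherry. The associated work concerns microRNA-repressible anti-CRISPR proteins for restricting genome editing to particular tissues. No microRNA target sites are recorded or annotated in this plasmid, and the record does not define its specific role in that study.
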