Addgene plasmid #126204: p1148-pCSDest-AcrIIA4-mCherry
Purpose: Mammalian expression of AcrIIA4 fused to mCherry
Depositing lab: Erik Sontheimer. Publication: Tissue-restricted Genome Editing in vivo Specified by MicroRNA-repressible Anti-CRISPR Proteins. Lee J, Mou H, Ibraheim R, Liang SQ, Liu P, Xue W, Sontheimer EJ. RNA. 2019 Aug 22. pii: rna.071704.119. doi: 10.1261/rna.071704.119. PubMed 31439808.
Backbone
  Vector backbone: pCSDest2
  Backbone size w/o insert (bp): 4896
  Total vector size (bp): 5157
  Vector type: Mammalian Expression
Growth in bacteria
  Bacterial resistance: Ampicillin, 100 μg/mL
  Growth temperature: 37°C
  Growth strain: DH5alpha
  Copy number: Unknown
Gene/Insert
  Gene/Insert name: codon-optimized AcrIIA4
  Insert size (bp): 261
  Promoter: CMV
  Tag / fusion protein: FLAG/NLS (C terminal on insert); mCherry (C terminal on insert)
  Cloning method: Gibson Cloning
  Sequencing primers: 5′ ATTTAGGTGACACTATAGA; 3′ TAATACGACTCACTATAG
Terms and licenses: Academic/Nonprofit Terms; Industry Terms: Not Available to Industry
How to cite: p1148-pCSDest-AcrIIA4-mCherry was a gift from Erik Sontheimer (Addgene plasmid # 126204 ; http://n2t.net/addgene:126204 ; RRID:Addgene_126204)
